Addgene plasmid #27734: pUT1144-HQ858688
Depositing lab: John Gray & Erich Grotewold. Depositing organization: University of Toledo. Publication: The Maize TFome--development of a transcription factor open reading frame collection for functional genomics. Burdo B, Gray J, Goetting-Minesky MP, Wittler B, Hunt M, Li T, Velliquette D, Thomas J, Gentzel I, dos Santos Brito M, Mejia-Guerra MK, Connolly LN, Qaisi D, Li W, Casas MI, Doseff AI, Grotewold E. Plant J. 2014 Oct;80(2):356-66. doi: 10.1111/tpj.12623. Epub 2014 Aug 26. PubMed 25053252.
Backbone
  Vector backbone: pENTR/D
  Backbone manufacturer: Invitrogen
  Backbone size w/o insert (bp): 2580
  Vector type: Entry vector
Growth in bacteria
  Bacterial resistance: Kanamycin, 50 μg/mL
  Growth temperature: 37°C
  Growth strain: DH5alpha
  Growth instructions: E. coli TOP10
  Copy number: Low Copy
Gene/Insert
  Gene/Insert name: NAC transcription factor from EE177571
  Species: Zea mays
  Insert size (bp): 675
  GenBank ID: HQ858688
  Cloning method: Restriction Enzyme
  Sequencing primers: 5′ M13 For; 3′ M13 Rev
Terms and licenses: Academic/Nonprofit Terms; Industry Terms: Not Available to Industry
Depositor comments: This CDS was amplified using PCR from a full length cDNA template from the Maize Full-length cDNA Project (www.maizecdna.org) and the PCR product included the stop codon. The PCR product was cloned into a Gateway pENTR/D vector. Further information on this gene may be obtained at www.grassius.org using the GenBank number. (The second half of the plasmid name is the GenBank Number for the sequence of the insert)
How to cite: pUT1144-HQ858688 was a gift from John Gray & Erich Grotewold (Addgene plasmid # 27734 ; http://n2t.net/addgene:27734 ; RRID:Addgene_27734)
