[The description below was written by a language model from this plasmid's Addgene catalogue record and the feature table of its GenBank file.]
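Description:
pUT1144-HQ858688 is a Gateway entry clone built on the Invitrogen pENTR/D backbone, carrying a 675 bp coding sequence for a NAC-family transcription factor from maize (Zea mays). According to the depositor, the CDS was PCR-amplified from a full-length cDNA template and retains its native stop codon, so it is suited to untagged or N-terminally tagged expression after transfer, but not to C-terminal fusions. The plasmid belongs to a maize transcription factor ORF collection assembled for functional genomics. The total of 3255 bp matches the stated 2580 bp backbone plus the insert.

In the feature table the insert is not annotated as its own feature, but it occupies the interval between attL1 and the inverted attL2 site. These sites are the substrates for LR Clonase, which moves the ORF directionally into any attR-containing destination vector for expression in plants, yeast, bacteria or other systems. The entry vector has no promoter positioned to drive sense expression of the ORF. The only annotated promoter is a T7 promoter just outside attL2, oriented back toward the insert. The rrnB T1 and T2 terminators upstream of attL1 shield the cassette from read-through transcription originating in the backbone. M13 forward and reverse primer sites flank the att-bounded region for sequence verification of the insert.

Propagation in E. coli relies on a ColE1/pUC-type origin and selection on an aph(3')-Ia kanamycin resistance gene. The catalogue entry lists the plasmid as low copy, whereas the feature annotation describes the origin as high-copy. The record does not resolve this discrepancy.
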