LOCUS       Exported 3255 bp ds-DNA circular SYN 13-MAY-2021
DEFINITION  synthetic circular DNA
ACCESSION   .
VERSION     .
KEYWORDS    pUT1144-HQ858688
SOURCE      synthetic DNA construct
  ORGANISM  synthetic DNA construct
REFERENCE   1 (bases 1 to 3255)
  TITLE     Maize TF ORFeome collection
REFERENCE   2 (bases 1 to 3255)
  AUTHORS   .
  TITLE     Direct Submission
  JOURNAL   Exported May 13, 2021 from SnapGene Server 1.1.58
            http://www.snapgene.com
FEATURES             Location/Qualifiers
     source          1..3255
                     /organism="synthetic DNA construct"
                     /mol_type="other DNA"
     protein_bind    1..100
                     /gene="mutant version of attL"
                     /label=attL1
                     /bound_moiety="LR Clonase(TM)"
                     /note="recombination site for the Gateway(R) LR reaction"
     protein_bind    complement(812..911)
                     /gene="mutant version of attL"
                     /label=attL2
                     /bound_moiety="LR Clonase(TM)"
                     /note="recombination site for the Gateway(R) LR reaction"
     primer_bind     complement(928..947)
                     /label=T7
                     /note="T7 promoter, forward primer"
     promoter        complement(929..947)
                     /label=T7 promoter
                     /note="promoter for bacteriophage T7 RNA polymerase"
     primer_bind     complement(952..968)
                     /label=M13 rev
                     /note="common sequencing primer, one of multiple similar
                     variants"
     primer_bind     complement(952..968)
                     /label=M13 Reverse
                     /note="In lacZ gene. Also called M13-rev"
     primer_bind     complement(1070..1089)
                     /label=pENTR-R
                     /note="pENTR vectors, reverse primer"
     CDS             1081..1890
                     /codon_start=1
                     /gene="aph(3')-Ia"
                     /product="aminoglycoside phosphotransferase"
                     /label=KanR
                     /note="confers resistance to kanamycin in bacteria or G418
                     (Geneticin(R)) in eukaryotes"
                     /translation="MSHIQRETSRPRLNSNMDADLYGYKWARDNVGQSGATIYRLYGKP
                     DAPELFLKHGKGSVANDVTDEMVRLNWLTEFMPLPTIKHFIRTPDDAWLLTTAIPGKTA
                     FQVLEEYPDSGENIVDALAVFLRRLHSIPVCNCPFNSDRVFRLAQAQSRMNNGLVDASD
                     FDDERNGWPVEQVWKEMHKLLPFSPDSVVTHGDFSLDNLIFDEGKLIGCIDVGRVGIAD
                     RYQDLAILWNCLGEFSPSLQKRLFQKYGIDNPDMNKLQFHLMLDEFF"
     primer_bind     complement(1148..1167)
                     /label=Kan-R
                     /note="Kanamycin resistance gene, reverse primer"
     rep_origin      2037..2625
                     /direction=RIGHT
                     /label=ori
                     /note="high-copy-number ColE1/pMB1/pBR322/pUC origin of
                     replication"
     primer_bind     2526..2545
                     /label=pBR322ori-F
                     /note="pBR322 origin, forward primer"
     primer_bind     2779..2796
                     /label=L4440
                     /note="L4440 vector, forward primer"
     terminator      2955..2982
                     /label=rrnB T2 terminator
                     /note="transcription terminator T2 from the E. coli rrnB
                     gene"
     terminator      3074..3160
                     /gene="Escherichia coli rrnB"
                     /label=rrnB T1 terminator
                     /note="transcription terminator T1 from the E. coli rrnB
                     gene"
     primer_bind     3209..3231
                     /label=M13/pUC Forward
                     /note="In lacZ gene"
     primer_bind     3223..3240
                     /label=M13 Forward
                     /note="In lacZ gene. Also called M13-F20 or M13 (-21)
                     Forward"
     primer_bind     3224..3240
                     /label=M13 fwd
                     /note="common sequencing primer, one of multiple similar
                     variants"
ORIGIN
        1 caaataatga ttttattttg actgatagtg acctgttcgt tgcaacaaat tgatgagcaa
       61 tgctttttta taatgccaac tttgtacaaa aaagcaggct ccgcggccgc ccccttcacc
      121 atgggaggag gagccaccaa cctacctccg ggcttccatt tcttcccttc agacgaagac
      181 ctcgtcgtcc atttcctccg ccgcaaagcc gccaacctcc cgtgccgccc cgacatcgtc
      241 ccgacgatcc tccttcaccg ctacgacccg tgggagctga acggcacggc gctgcaggct
      301 gggaaccagt ggtacttctt cagtagccac gcccacgccc acgcccactc cgcggcgggg
      361 cagaccagaa cctctccgtc cgggtactgg aaccccgccg gcgccgatga aacagtagta
      421 ctagcgagca gcggccgtgt cgttggcctc aagaagacgc tcgtcttctg caccggagag
      481 cctttcagag ggttcagaac gaactgggtc atgcatgagt accaccttca ggacgggccg
      541 gccgggtgca atgtcggcgg gagcagcggc gccaccaccc caagtagctc cagcagctcc
      601 ggcagcagca ggagatcgca gaggaagaga gttcactcga gcacggagtc aataaacagc
      661 tgggtgatat gtagagtgtt cgaatcaagc tgcggttcgc aagtgagctt ccatgacgag
      721 ggcacagagc tttcgtgctt ggatgaggtg ttcttgtctc tagacgacta cgacgaagtg
      781 agcttgccaa ataataaggg tgggcgcgcc gacccagctt tcttgtacaa agttggcatt
      841 ataagaaagc attgcttatc aatttgttgc aacgaacagg tcactatcag tcaaaataaa
      901 atcattattt gccatccagc tgatatcccc tatagtgagt cgtattacat ggtcatagct
      961 gtttcctggc agctctggcc cgtgtctcaa aatctctgat gttacattgc acaagataaa
     1021 aatatatcat catgaacaat aaaactgtct gcttacataa acagtaatac aaggggtgtt
     1081 atgagccata ttcaacggga aacgtcgagg ccgcgattaa attccaacat ggatgctgat
     1141 ttatatgggt ataaatgggc tcgcgataat gtcgggcaat caggtgcgac aatctatcgc
     1201 ttgtatggga agcccgatgc gccagagttg tttctgaaac atggcaaagg tagcgttgcc
     1261 aatgatgtta cagatgagat ggtcagacta aactggctga cggaatttat gcctcttccg
     1321 accatcaagc attttatccg tactcctgat gatgcatggt tactcaccac tgcgatcccc
     1381 ggaaaaacag cattccaggt attagaagaa tatcctgatt caggtgaaaa tattgttgat
     1441 gcgctggcag tgttcctgcg ccggttgcat tcgattcctg tttgtaattg tccttttaac
     1501 agcgatcgcg tatttcgtct cgctcaggcg caatcacgaa tgaataacgg tttggttgat
     1561 gcgagtgatt ttgatgacga gcgtaatggc tggcctgttg aacaagtctg gaaagaaatg
     1621 cataaacttt tgccattctc accggattca gtcgtcactc atggtgattt ctcacttgat
     1681 aaccttattt ttgacgaggg gaaattaata ggttgtattg atgttggacg agtcggaatc
     1741 gcagaccgat accaggatct tgccatccta tggaactgcc tcggtgagtt ttctccttca
     1801 ttacagaaac ggctttttca aaaatatggt attgataatc ctgatatgaa taaattgcag
     1861 tttcatttga tgctcgatga gtttttctaa tcagaattgg ttaattggtt gtaacactgg
     1921 cagagcatta cgctgacttg acgggacggc gcaagctcat gaccaaaatc ccttaacgtg
     1981 agttacgcgt cgttccactg agcgtcagac cccgtagaaa agatcaaagg atcttcttga
     2041 gatccttttt ttctgcgcgt aatctgctgc ttgcaaacaa aaaaaccacc gctaccagcg
     2101 gtggtttgtt tgccggatca agagctacca actctttttc cgaaggtaac tggcttcagc
     2161 agagcgcaga taccaaatac tgtccttcta gtgtagccgt agttaggcca ccacttcaag
     2221 aactctgtag caccgcctac atacctcgct ctgctaatcc tgttaccagt ggctgctgcc
     2281 agtggcgata agtcgtgtct taccgggttg gactcaagac gatagttacc ggataaggcg
     2341 cagcggtcgg gctgaacggg gggttcgtgc acacagccca gcttggagcg aacgacctac
     2401 accgaactga gatacctaca gcgtgagcat tgagaaagcg ccacgcttcc cgaagggaga
     2461 aaggcggaca ggtatccggt aagcggcagg gtcggaacag gagagcgcac gagggagctt
     2521 ccagggggaa acgcctggta tctttatagt cctgtcgggt ttcgccacct ctgacttgag
     2581 cgtcgatttt tgtgatgctc gtcagggggg cggagcctat ggaaaaacgc cagcaacgcg
     2641 gcctttttac ggttcctggc cttttgctgg ccttttgctc acatgttctt tcctgcgtta
     2701 tcccctgatt ctgtggataa ccgtattacc gcctttgagt gagctgatac cgctcgccgc
     2761 agccgaacga ccgagcgcag cgagtcagtg agcgaggaag cggaagagcg cccaatacgc
     2821 aaaccgcctc tccccgcgcg ttggccgatt cattaatgca gctggcacga caggtttccc
     2881 gactggaaag cgggcagtga gcgcaacgca attaatacgc gtaccgctag ccaggaagag
     2941 tttgtagaaa cgcaaaaagg ccatccgtca ggatggcctt ctgcttagtt tgatgcctgg
     3001 cagtttatgg cgggcgtcct gcccgccacc ctccgggccg ttgcttcaca acgttcaaat
     3061 ccgctcccgg cggatttgtc ctactcagga gagcgttcac cgacaaacaa cagataaaac
     3121 gaaaggccca gtcttccgac tgagcctttc gttttatttg atgcctggca gttccctact
     3181 ctcgcgttaa cgctagcatg gatgttttcc cagtcacgac gttgtaaaac gacggccagt
     3241 cttaagctcg ggccc
//
