>Addgene plasmid #27734 | pUT1144-HQ858688 | addgene partial sequence | sequence record 34060 | 27734 with M13pUC-fwd
AATAATGATTTTATTTTGACTGATAGTGACCTGTTCGTTGCAACAAATTGATGAGCAATGCTTTTTTATA
ATGCCAACTTTGTACAAAAAAGCAGGCTCCGCGGCCGCCCCCTTCACCATGGGAGGAGGAGCCACCAACC
TACCTCCGGGCTTCCATTTCTTCCCTTCAGACGAAGACCTCGTCGTCCATTTCCTCCGCCGCAAAGCCGC
CAACCTCCCGTGCCGCCCCGACATCGTCCCGACGATCCTCCTTCACCGCTACGACCCGTGGGAGCTGAAC
GGCACGGCGCTGCAGGCTGGGAACCAGTGGTACTTCTTCAGTAGCCACGCCCACGCCCACGCCCACTCCG
CGGCGGGGCAGACCAGAACCTCTCCGTCCGGGTACTGGAACCCCGCCGGCGCCGATGAAACAGTAGTACT
AGCGAGCAGCGGCCGTGTCGTTGGCCTCAAGAAGACGCTCGTCTTCTGCACCGGAGAGCCTTTCAGAGGG
TTCAGAACGAACTGGGTCATGCATGAGTACCACCTTCAGGACGGGCCGGCCGGGTGCAATGTCGGCGGGA
GCAGCGGCGCCACCACCCCAAGTAGCTCCAGCAGCTCCGGCAGCAGCAGGAGATCGCAGAGGAAGAGAGT
TCACTCGAGCACGGAGTCAATAAACAGCTGGGTGATATGTAGAGTGTTCGAATCAAGCTGCGGTTCGCAA
GTGAGCTTCCATGACGAGGGCACAGAGCTTTCGTGCTTGGATGAGGTGTTCTTGTCTCTAGACGACTACG
ACGAAGTGAGCTTGCCAAATAATAAGGGTGGGCGCGCCGACCCAGCTTTCTTGTACAAAGTTGGCATTAT
AAGAAAGCATTGCTTATCA
